>Addgene plasmid #175225 | pCfB8711 | addgene full sequence | sequence record 348148 | Addgene NGS Result
CAGATCAATTCCCGGGGCTGAGGCTTAATATGACACACATCACACTGGGACAAGCCATCTGGGCCTCTGT
CAGACCAATCATCAAAATCTATCTGATTATTGGTGTAGGCTTCGGTTTATGCAAGATGAACATCTTAACC
GTTCAGGCCACAAGGTCCATCTCTGATATCGTTTTAACAATTCTGCTTCCTTGTTTATCATTCAATAAAA
TCGTAGCAAATATAGAAGATAACGATATCAAAGATGTCGGCATTATTTGTCTGACGTCTGTTATACTGTT
CGCAACTGGCTTGGGGTTTGCCTTTATTGTTCGCAGTGTGCTGCCTGTTCCTAAGAGATGGCGTGGTGGT
ATACTTGCAGGAGGTATGTTTCCCAATATCAGCGATCTACCCATCGCCTATTTGCAATCCATGGACCAAG
GGTTTATATTTACAGAAGCAGAAGGTGAGAAAGGTGTTGCCAACGTTATCATCTTTCTGGCCATGTTTTT
GATATGTGTTTTCAATTTAGGTGGTTTCAGACTAATTGAAAACGATTTCCATTACAAAGGTGATGACGAT
GAAGAAAATACGTTGACCAATGATGATTCTGCCCAACAGCCAACACAACCAATTGAAGGCAATTCTTCTT
CTTCATCCAACCAAGATATCCTGAAAGAGCCCAACGAGTCTACCGTTCCTAACAGTTCACAAGCAAGCTA
CATTTCTGAGAAAAATAAAAAAGAAAAAACTGAACTCTCTGTCCCCAAGCCTACACATACTGCCCCTCCA
GCAATAGATGACAGGAGCTCGAACTCATCCGCGGTGGTCTCTATCGATAGCATTACACACTCACTACGCA
CAAACCATGTGGATGCCCAATCTGTAAGCGAGCTTAACGATCCTACTTACAGAACTAGAAGTCAACCAAT
AGCATACACTACCGAGTCAAGAACATCACATGTTCATAATAACCGCAGGAATTCCATCACTGGCTCCTTA
CGTTCCATCGATATGCGTGAACTACCCGCGGAAGGCATGTCGGATTTAATTCGTGAATACTCCAATGTTG
ATCAATACGGTAGAAGAAGGAAAAGTTCTATCAGCTCCCAAGGAGCACCCTCTGTTTTGCAGGCAGACGG
TACTATTTCTCCAAATTTGACTAGAACCTCCACTTTACAAAGAGTCAAAACTTCCAACCTAACAAGAATA
ATCACCTCAGATGCCACTGTTAGTAAGAAAGATATTGAGACTTCCGGTTCCTCTTTACCAAAATGGCTAC
AGAAATTTCCCTTAACAAAATTTTTCGTCTTTTTTCTAAAAAATTGTCTAAGGCCTTGTTCCATGGCTGT
TATCCTGGCTTTGATTATCGCTTTTATTCCCTGGGTAAAAGCCCTTTTCGTTACGACCAGTAATACACCA
AAAATCAAACAAGCCCCAGATAATGCACCTGCTCTAACTTTCATTATGGATTTTACATCTTATGTTGGAG
CCGCTTCAGTTCCCTTCGGTTTGATTCTTTTAGGCGCTACTCTTGGTAGATTGAAAATTGGAAAATTATA
CCCTGGTTTCTGGAAATCCGCAGTGGTATTAGTCTTTCTCAGACAATGTATCATGCCGATCTTTGGTGTC
TTGTGGTGTGACCGTCTAGTGAAAGCGGGATGGCTAAATTGGGAAAACGACAAGATGTTATTGTTTGTTA
CCGCCATTACTTGGAACTTACCAACAATGACCACCTTAATCTACTTCACTGCAAGTTATACCCCTGAGGA
CGAAACTGAACCCGTTCAAATGGAATGTACCTCTTTCTTTTTGATGCTTCAATATCCTTTGATGGTCGTT
AGTTTACCATTTTTGGTGTCTTATTTCATCAAAGTTCAAATGAAATTATGAATTAAACCTCAGCGAATTC
GTGAGAAAGCTTGGGAATAGGCCTTTCAGATCTGCCCGAGACCATGGATGAAGTATCTAGAAATAGCTTG
ATCTGGTTACCACTAAACCAGCCTCAAGAACACCCGAATGGAGTCTCTAAGCTACATAATACCAACTTAC
ACTTTACAAAATGTTGTCCCCCAAAATGTAGCCATTCGTATCTGCTCCTAAWAAAAARAAAGTTTCTTCA
CATTCTAAAAAAAAAAAAAAAAAAAAAAAAAAAAAAAAAAMCCCCCCCCCCCCCCCCTGCAGGCGGCCGC
CTCGAGGCTAGCTTGAGTATTCTATAGTGTCACCTAAATAGCTTGGCGTAATCATGGTCATAGCTGTTTC
CTGTGTGAAATTGTTATCCGCTCACAATTCCACACAACATACGAGCCGGAAGCATAAAGTGTAAAGCCTG
GGGTGCCTAATGAGTGAGCTAACTCACATTAATTGCGTTGCGCTCACTGCCCGCTTTCCAGTCGGGAAAC
CTGTCGTGCCAGCTGCATTAATGAATCGGCCAACGCGCGGGGAGAGGCGGTTTGCGTATTGGGCGCTCTT
CCGCTTCCTCGCTCACTGACTCGCTGCGCTCGGTCGTTCGGCTGCGGCGAGCGGTATCAGCTCACTCAAA
GGCGGTAATACGGTTATCCACAGAATCAGGGGATAACGCAGGAAAGAACATGTGAGCAAAAGGCCAGCAA
AAGGCCAGGAACCGTAAAAAGGCCGCGTTGCTGGCGTTTTTCCATAGGCTCCGCCCCCCTGACGAGCATC
ACAAAAATCGACGCTCAAGTCAGAGGTGGCGAAACCCGACAGGACTATAAAGATACCAGGCGTTTCCCCC
TGGAAGCTCCCTCGTGCGCTCTCCTGTTCCGACCCTGCCGCTTACCGGATACCTGTCCGCCTTTCTCCCT
TCGGGAAGCGTGGCGCTTTCTCATAGCTCACGCTGTAGGTATCTCAGTTCGGTGTAGGTCGTTCGCTCCA
AGCTGGGCTGTGTGCACGAACCCCCCGTTCAGCCCGACCGCTGCGCCTTATCCGGTAACTATCGTCTTGA
GTCCAACCCGGTAAGACACGACTTATCGCCACTGGCAGCAGCCACTGGTAACAGGATTAGCAGAGCGAGG
TATGTAGGCGGTGCTACAGAGTTCTTGAAGTGGTGGCCTAACTACGGCTACACTAGAAGAACAGTATTTG
GTATCTGCGCTCTGCTGAAGCCAGTTACCTTCGGAAAAAGAGTTGGTAGCTCTTGATCCGGCAAACAAAC
CACCGCTGGTAGCGGTGGTTTTTTTGTTTGCAAGCAGCAGATTACGCGCAGAAAAAAAGGATCTCAAGAA
GATCCTTTGATCTTTTCTACGGGGTCTGACGCTCAGTGGAACGAAAACTCACGTTAAGGGATTTTGGTCA
TGAGATTATCAAAAAGGATCTTCACCTAGATCCTTTTAAATTAAAAATGAAGTTTTAAATCAATCTAAAG
TATATATGAGTAAACTTGGTCTGACAGTTACCAATGCTTAATCAGTGAGGCACCTATCTCAGCGATCTGT
CTATTTCGTTCATCCATAGTTGCCTGACTCCCCGTCGTGTAGATAACTACGATACGGGAGGGCTTACCAT
CTGGCCCCAGTGCTGCAATGATACCGCGAGACCCACGCTCACCGGCTCCAGATTTATCAGCAATAAACCA
GCCAGCCGGAAGGGCCGAGCGCAGAAGTGGTCCTGCAACTTTATCCGCCTCCATCCAGTCTATTAATTGT
TGCCGGGAAGCTAGAGTAAGTAGTTCGCCAGTTAATAGTTTGCGCAACGTTGTTGCCATTGCTACAGGCA
TCGTGGTGTCACGCTCGTCGTTTGGTATGGCTTCATTCAGCTCCGGTTCCCAACGATCAAGGCGAGTTAC
ATGATCCCCCATGTTGTGCAAAAAAGCGGTTAGCTCCTTCGGTCCTCCGATCGTTGTCAGAAGTAAGTTG
GCCGCAGTGTTATCACTCATGGTTATGGCAGCACTGCATAATTCTCTTACTGTCATGCCATCCGTAAGAT
GCTTTTCTGTGACTGGTGAGTACTCAACCAAGTCATTCTGAGAATAGTGTATGCGGCGACCGAGTTGCTC
TTGCCCGGCGTCAATACGGGATAATACCGCGCCACATAGCAGAACTTTAAAAGTGCTCATCATTGGAAAA
CGTTCTTCGGGGCGAAAACTCTCAAGGATCTTACCGCTGTTGAGATCCAGTTCGATGTAACCCACTCGTG
CACCCAACTGATCTTCAGCATCTTTTACTTTCACCAGCGTTTCTGGGTGAGCAAAAACAGGAAGGCAAAA
TGCCGCAAAAAAGGGAATAAGGGCGACACGGAAATGTTGAATACTCATACTCTTCCTTTTTCAATATTAT
TGAAGCATTTATCAGGGTTATTGTCTCATGAGCGGATACATATTTGAATGTATTTAGAAAAATAAACAAA
TAGGGGTTCCGCGCACATTTCCCCGAAAAGTGCCACCTGACGTCTAAGAAACCATTATTATCATGACATT
AACCTATAAAAATAGGCGTATCACGAGGCCCTTTCGTCTCGCGCGTTTCGGTGATGACGGTGAAAACCTC
TGACACATGCAGCTCCCGGAGACGGTCACAGCTTGTCTGTAAGCGGATGCCGGGAGCAGACAAGCCCGTC
AGGGCGCGTCAGCGGGTGTTGGCGGGTGTCGGGGCTGGCTTAACTATGCGGCATCAGAGCAGATTGTACT
GAGAGTGCACCATATGCGGTGTGAAATACCGCACAGATGCGTAAGGAGAAAATACCGCATCAGGCGCCAT
TCGCCATTCAGGCTGCGCAACTGTTGGGAAGGGCGATCGGTGCGGGCCTCTTCGCTATTACGCCAGCTGG
CGAAAGGGGGATGTGCTGCAAGGCGATTAAGTTGGGTAACGCCAGGGTTTTCCCAGTCACGACGTTGTAA
AACGACGGCCAGTGAATTGTAATACGACTCACTATAGGGCGAATTAATTCGAGCTCGGTACCCAGCTTGC
TTGTTCTTTTTGCAGAAGCTCAGAATAAACGCTCAACTTTGG
Features (pLannotate 1.2.2; 16 found; start..end, strand, type, name):
     30..1868    +  CDS            ECM3: ECM3_YEAST - Experimental evidence at protein level: Swiss-Prot protein existence level 1. May be involved in cell wall organization and biogenesis. From Saccharomyces cerevisiae (strain ATCC 204508 / S288c) (Baker's yeast).
   1976..2101    +  3'UTR          Xenopus globin 3'-UTR: 3'-UTR of the major beta-globin gene of Xenopus laevis
   2191..2209    -  promoter       SP6 promoter: promoter for bacteriophage SP6 RNA polymerase
   2251..2267    -  protein_bind   lac operator: The lac repressor binds to the lac operator to inhibit transcription in E. coli. This inhibition can be relieved by adding lactose or isopropyl-β-D-thiogalactopyranoside (IPTG). lac repressor encoded by lacI
   2275..2305    -  promoter       lac promoter: promoter for the E. coli lac operon
   2320..2341    -  protein_bind   CAP binding site: CAP binding activates transcription in the presence of cAMP. E. coli catabolite activator protein
   2354..2446    -  CDS            lacI (fragment): lac repressor; lacI; The lac repressor binds to the lac operator to inhibit transcription in E. coli. This inhibition can be relieved by adding lactose or isopropyl-β-D-thiogalactopyranoside (IPTG).
   2629..3217    -  rep_origin     ori: high-copy-number ColE1/pMB1/pBR322/pUC origin of replication
   3388..4248    -  CDS            AmpR: β-lactamase; bla; confers resistance to ampicillin, carbenicillin, and related antibiotics
   4249..4353    -  promoter       AmpR promoter: bla
   4448..4483    +  CDS            rop (fragment): Rop protein, which maintains plasmids at low copy number; rop
   4585..4684    +  misc_feature   bom (fragment): basis of mobility region from pBR322
   4690..4847    -  CDS            lacZα (fragment): LacZα fragment of β-galactosidase; lacZ fragment
   4850..4868    +  promoter       T7 promoter: promoter for bacteriophage T7 RNA polymerase
   4876..4893    +  misc_feature   MCS (fragment): pUC18/19 multiple cloning site
   4900..4942    +  5'UTR          Xenopus globin 5'-UTR: translational enhancer from the 5'-UTR of the major beta-globin gene of Xenopus laevis
