[The description below was written by a language model from this plasmid's Addgene catalogue record and pLannotate feature annotations shown in this document.]
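Description:
pCfB8711 is a Xenopus oocyte expression vector built on the pNB1u/pLIFE016 backbone. It serves as an in vitro transcription template rather than for direct expression in cells. It carries the Saccharomyces cerevisiae open reading frame YOR092W, which the feature annotation identifies as ECM3, a protein that may be involved in cell wall organization and biogenesis. The insert was introduced by USER cloning. The plasmid is propagated in E. coli at high copy from a ColE1/pUC-type origin and selected with ampicillin through the β-lactamase gene (AmpR) and its own promoter. The annotated lac promoter/operator, CAP site and fragments of lacZα, lacI, rop and bom are remnants of the parental cloning vector and have no stated role in the construct's use.

The functional cassette spans the origin of the circular sequence record. A T7 promoter is followed by the 5'-UTR of the major Xenopus laevis β-globin gene, which acts as a translational enhancer. The YOR092W coding sequence comes next, followed by the Xenopus β-globin 3'-UTR. According to the catalogue entry, the vector also adds a polyA tail to the transcript, although no polyA tract is annotated separately in the feature table. An SP6 promoter lies downstream in the opposite orientation. Transcription with T7 RNA polymerase yields an mRNA flanked by globin UTRs, which favour stability and efficient translation after injection into oocytes. The associated publication concerns deorphanizing yeast solute carriers for uptake of xenobiotic compounds, so the plasmid is presumably used to express this yeast protein in oocytes for transport studies.
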