Addgene plasmid #175225: pCfB8711
Purpose: Xenopus oocyte expression vector containing YOR092W. Contains T7 RNA polymerase binding site, and adds polyA tail to YOR092W. Used for generation of mRNA, for injection into xenopus laevis oocytes.
Depositing lab: Irina Borodina. Depositing organization: Danmarks Tekniske Universitet. Publication: Deorphanizing solute carriers in Saccharomyces cerevisiae for secondary uptake of xenobiotic compounds. Moller-Hansen I, Saez-Saez J, van der Hoek SA, Dyekjaer JD, Christensen HB, Wright Muelas M, O'Hagan S, Kell DB, Borodina I. Front Microbiol. 2024 Apr 12;15:1376653. doi: 10.3389/fmicb.2024.1376653. PubMed 38680917.
Backbone
  Vector backbone: pNB1u/pLIFE016
  Backbone size w/o insert (bp): 3099
  Vector type: mRNA expression, injection into xenopus oocytes
Growth in bacteria
  Bacterial resistance: Ampicillin, 100 μg/mL
  Growth temperature: 37°C
  Growth strain: DH5alpha
  Copy number: High Copy
Gene/Insert
  Gene/Insert name: YOR092W
  Species: S. cerevisiae (budding yeast)
  Promoter: T7
  Tag / fusion protein: PolyA (C terminal on insert)
  Cloning method: Restriction Enzyme; 5′ cloning site Nt.BbvCI (not destroyed); 3′ cloning site USER cloning (unknown if destroyed)
  Sequencing primers: 5′ AAGGCGATTAAGTTGGGT; 3′ GTGTTCTTGAGGCTGGTTTA
Terms and licenses: Academic/Nonprofit Terms; Industry Terms: Not Available to Industry
Depositor comments: Generated by USER cloning
How to cite: pCfB8711 was a gift from Irina Borodina (Addgene plasmid # 175225 ; http://n2t.net/addgene:175225 ; RRID:Addgene_175225)
