>Addgene plasmid #175225 | pCfB8711 | depositor partial sequence | sequence record 339739 | YOR092W
ATGACACACATCACACTGGGACAAGCCATCTGGGCCTCTGTCAGACCAATCATCAAAATCTATCTGATTA
TTGGTGTAGGCTTCGGTTTATGCAAGATGAACATCTTAACCGTTCAGGCCACAAGGTCCATCTCTGATAT
CGTTTTAACAATTCTGCTTCCTTGTTTATCATTCAATAAAATCGTAGCAAATATAGAAGATAACGATATC
AAAGATGTCGGCATTATTTGTCTGACGTCTGTTATACTGTTCGCAACTGGCTTGGGGTTTGCCTTTATTG
TTCGCAGTGTGCTGCCTGTTCCTAAGAGATGGCGTGGTGGTATACTTGCAGGAGGTATGTTTCCCAATAT
CAGCGATCTACCCATCGCCTATTTGCAATCCATGGACCAAGGGTTTATATTTACAGAAGCAGAAGGTGAG
AAAGGTGTTGCCAACGTTATCATCTTTCTGGCCATGTTTTTGATATGTGTTTTCAATTTAGGTGGTTTCA
GACTAATTGAAAACGATTTCCATTACAAAGGTGATGACGATGAAGAAAATACGTTGACCAATGATGATTC
TGCCCAACAGCCAACACAACCAATTGAAGGCAATTCTTCTTCTTCATCCAACCAAGATATCCTGAAAGAG
CCCAACGAGTCTACCGTTCCTAACAGTTCACAAGCAAGCTACATTTCTGAGAAAAATAAAAAAGAAAAAA
CTGAACTCTCTGTCCCCAAGCCTACACATACTGCCCCTCCAGCAATAGATGACAGGAGCTCGAACTCATC
CGCGGTGGTCTCTATCGATAGCATTACACACTCACTACGCACAAACCATGTGGATGCCCAATCTGTAAGC
GAGCTTAACGATCCTACTTACAGAACTAGAAGTCAACCAATAGCATACACTACCGAGTCAAGAACATCAC
ATGTTCATAATAACCGCAGGAATTCCATCACTGGCTCCTTACGTTCCATCGATATGCGTGAACTACCCGC
GGAAGGCATGTCGGATTTAATTCGTGAATACTCCAATGTTGATCAATACGGTAGAAGAAGGAAAAGTTCT
ATCAGCTCCCAAGGAGCACCCTCTGTTTTGCAGGCAGACGGTACTATTTCTCCAAATTTGACTAGAACCT
CCACTTTACAAAGAGTCAAAACTTCCAACCTAACAAGAATAATCACCTCAGATGCCACTGTTAGTAAGAA
AGATATTGAGACTTCCGGTTCCTCTTTACCAAAATGGCTACAGAAATTTCCCTTAACAAAATTTTTCGTC
TTTTTTCTAAAAAATTGTCTAAGGCCTTGTTCCATGGCTGTTATCCTGGCTTTGATTATCGCTTTTATTC
CCTGGGTAAAAGCCCTTTTCGTTACGACCAGTAATACACCAAAAATCAAACAAGCCCCAGATAATGCACC
TGCTCTAACTTTCATTATGGATTTTACATCTTATGTTGGAGCCGCTTCAGTTCCCTTCGGTTTGATTCTT
TTAGGCGCTACTCTTGGTAGATTGAAAATTGGAAAATTATACCCTGGTTTCTGGAAATCCGCAGTGGTAT
TAGTCTTTCTCAGACAATGTATCATGCCGATCTTTGGTGTCTTGTGGTGTGACCGTCTAGTGAAAGCGGG
ATGGCTAAATTGGGAAAACGACAAGATGTTATTGTTTGTTACCGCCATTACTTGGAACTTACCAACAATG
ACCACCTTAATCTACTTCACTGCAAGTTATACCCCTGAGGACGAAACTGAACCCGTTCAAATGGAATGTA
CCTCTTTCTTTTTGATGCTTCAATATCCTTTGATGGTCGTTAGTTTACCATTTTTGGTGTCTTATTTCAT
CAAAGTTCAAATGAAATTATAA
